>Addgene plasmid #92024 | p5sfGFP | addgene full sequence | sequence record 181440 | Addgene NGS Result
ATGAGCAAAGGAGAAGAACTTTTCACTGGAGTTGTCCCAATTCTTGTTGAATTAGATGGTGATGTTAATG
GGCACAAATTTTCTGTCCGTGGAGAGGGTGAAGGTGATGCTACAAACGGAAAACTCACCCTTAAATTTAT
TTGCACTACTGGAAAACTACCTGTTCCGTGGCCAACACTTGTCACTACTCTGACCTATGGTGTTCAATGC
TTTTCCCGTTATCCGGATCACATGAAACGGCATGACTTTTTCAAGAGTGCCATGCCCGAAGGTTATGTAC
AGGAACGCACTATATCTTTCAAAGATGACGGGACCTACAAGACGCGTGCTGAAGTCAAGTTTGAAGGTGA
TACCCTTGTTAATCGTATCGAGTTAAAGGGTATTGATTTTAAAGAAGATGGAAACATTCTTGGACACAAA
CTTGAGTACAACTTTAACTCACACAATGTATACATCACGGCAGACAAACAAAAGAATGGAATCAAAGCTA
ACTTCAAAATTCGCCACAACGTTGAAGATGGTTCCGTTCAACTAGCAGACCATTATCAACAAAATACTCC
AATTGGCGATGGCCCTGTCCTTTTACCAGACAACCATTACCTGTCGACACAATCTGTCCTTTCGAAAGAT
CCCAACGAAAAGCGTGACCACATGGTCCTTCTTGAGTTTGTAACTGCTGCTGGGATTACACATGGCATGG
ATGAGCTCTACAAATAAGGTACCTCTAGAGTCGACCTGCAGGCATGCAAGCTTGGCTGTTTTGGCGGATG
AGAGAAGATTTTCAGCCTGATACAGATTAAATCAGAACGCAGAAGCGGTCTGATAAAACAGAATTTGCCT
GGCGGCAGTAGCGCGGTGGTCCCACCTGACCCCATGCCGAACTCAGAAGTGAAACGCCGTAGCGCCGATG
GTAGTGTGGGGTCTCCCCATGCGAGAGTAGGGAACTGCCAGGCATCAAATAAAACGAAAGGCTCAGTCGA
AAGACTGGGCCTTTCGTTTTATCTGTTGTTTGTCGGTGAACGCTCTCCTGAGTAGGACAAATCCGCCGGG
AGCGGATTTGAACGTTGCGAAGCAACGGCCCGGAGGGTGGCGGGCAGGACGCCCGCCATAAACTGCCAGG
CATCAAATTAAGCAGAAGGCCATCCTGACGGATGGCCTTTTTGCGTTTCTACAAACTCTTTTGTTTATTT
TTCTAAATACATTCAAATATGTATCCGCTCATGAGACAATAACCCTGATAAATGCTTCAATAATATTGAA
AAAGGAAGAGTATGAGTATTCAACATTTCCGTGTCGCCCTTATTCCCTTTTTTGCGGCATTTTGCCTTCC
TGTTTTTGCTCACCCAGAAACGCTGGTGAAAGTAAAAGATGCTGAAGATCAGTTGGGTGCACGAGTGGGT
TACATCGAACTGGATCTCAACAGCGGTAAGATCCTTGAGAGTTTTCGCCCCGAAGAACGTTTTCCAATGA
TGAGCACTTTTAAAGTTCTGCTATGTGGCGCGGTATTATCCCGTGTTGACGCCGGGCAAGAGCAACTCGG
TCGCCGCATACACTATTCTCAGAATGACTTGGTTGAGTACTCACCAGTCACAGAAAAGCATCTTACGGAT
GGCATGACAGTAAGAGAATTATGCAGTGCTGCCATAACCATGAGTGATAACACTGCGGCCAACTTACTTC
TGACAACGATCGGAGGACCGAAGGAGCTAACCGCTTTTTTGCACAACATGGGGGATCATGTAACTCGCCT
TGATCGTTGGGAACCGGAGCTGAATGAAGCCATACCAAACGACGAGCGTGACACCACGATGCCTGTAGCA
ATGGCAACAACGTTGCGCAAACTATTAACTGGCGAACTACTTACTCTAGCTTCCCGGCAACAATTAATAG
ACTGGATGGAGGCGGATAAAGTTGCAGGACCACTTCTGCGCTCGGCCCTTCCGGCTGGCTGGTTTATTGC
TGATAAATCTGGAGCCGGTGAGCGTGGGTCTCGCGGTATCATTGCAGCACTGGGGCCAGATGGTAAGCCC
TCCCGTATCGTAGTTATCTACACGACGGGGAGTCAGGCAACTATGGATGAACGAAATAGACAGATCGCTG
AGATAGGTGCCTCACTGATTAAGCATTGGTAACTGTCAGACCAAGTTTACTCATATATACTTTAGATTGA
TTTAAAACTTCATTTTTAATTTAAAAGGATCTAGGTGAAGATCCTTTTTGATAATCTCATGACCAAAATC
CCTTAACGTGAGTTTTCGTTCCACTGAGCGTCAGACCCCGTAGAAAAGATCAAAGGATCTTCTTGAGATC
CTTTTTTTCTGCGCGTAATCTGCTGCTTGCAAACAAAAAAACCACCGCTACCAGCGGTGGTTTGTTTGCC
GGATCAAGAGCTACCAACTCTTTTTCCGAAGGTAACTGGCTTCAGCAGAGCGCAGATACCAAATACTGTC
CTTCTAGTGTAGCCGTAGTTAGGCCACCACTTCAAGAACTCTGTAGCACCGCCTACATACCTCGCTCTGC
TAATCCTGTTACCAGTGGCTGCTGCCAGTGGCGATAAGTCGTGTCTTACCGGGTTGGACTCAAGACGATA
GTTACCGGATAAGGCGCAGCGGTCGGGCTGAACGGGGGGTTCGTGCACACAGCCCAGCTTGGAGCGAACG
ACCTACACCGAACTGAGATACCTACAGCGTGAGCTATGAGAAAGCGCCACGCTTCCCGAAGGGAGAAAGG
CGGACAGGTATCCGGTAAGCGGCAGGGTCGGAACAGGAGAGCGCACGAGGGAGCTTCCAGGGGGAAACGC
CTGGTATCTTTATAGTCCTGTCGGGTTTCGCCACCTCTGACTTGAGCGTCGATTTTTGTGATGCTCGTCA
GGGGGGCGGAGCCTATGGAAAAACGCCAGCAACGCGGCCTTTTTACGGTTCCTGGCCTTTTGCTGGCCTT
TTGCTCACATGTTCTTTCCTGCGTTATCCCCTGATTCTGTGGATAACCGTATTACCGCCTTTGAGTGAGC
TGATACCGCTCGCCGCAGCCGAACGACCGAGCGCAGCGAGTCAGTGAGCGAGGAAGCGGAAGAGCGCCTG
ATGCGGTATTTTCTCCTTACGCATCTGTGCGGTATTTCACACCGCATATGGTGCACTCTCAGTACAATCT
GCTCTGATGCCGCATAGTTAAGCCAGTATACACTCCGCTATCGCTACGTGACTGGGTCATGGCTGCGCCC
CGACACCCGCCAACACCCGCTGACGCGCCCTGACGGGCTTGTCTGCTCCCGGCATCCGCTTACAGACAAG
CTGTGACCGTCTCCGGGAGCTGCATGTGTCAGAGGTTTTCACCGTCATCACCGAAACGCGCGAGGCAGCA
GATCAATTCGCGCGCGAAGGCGAAGCGGCATGCATTTACGTTGCGAATTGATCTGGTTTGACAGCTTATC
ATCGACTGCACGGTGCACCAATGCTTCTGGCGTCAGGCAGCCATCGGAAGCTGTGGTATGGCTGTGCAGG
TCGTAAATCACTGCATAATTCGTGTCGCTCAAGGCGCACTCCCGTTCTGGATAATGTTTTTTGCGCCGAC
ATCATAACGGTTCTGGCAAATATTCTGAAATGAGCTGTTGACAGCTAGCTCAGTCCTAGGTACTGTGCTA
GCAATTGTGAGCGGATAACAATTTCGAATTCAAAAGATCTATCGATCGAGGATCCAGGAGGTACAATCA
Features (pLannotate 1.2.2; 14 found; start..end, strand, type, name):
      1..714     +  CDS            Superfolder GFP: Superfolder GFP is a basic (constitutively fluorescent) green fluorescent protein published in 2005, derived from Aequorea victoria. It is reported to be a very rapidly-maturing weak dimer.
    722..753     +  misc_feature   MCS (fragment): pUC18/19 multiple cloning site
    837..952     +  ncRNA          5S rRNA: Accession: RF00001 - 5S ribosomal RNA
    956..1042    +  terminator     rrnB T1 terminator: Escherichia coli rrnB; transcription terminator T1 from the E. coli rrnB gene
   1134..1161    +  terminator     rrnB T2 terminator: transcription terminator T2 from the E. coli rrnB gene
   1180..1271    +  promoter       AmpR promoter: bla
   1272..2132    +  CDS            AmpR: β-lactamase; bla; confers resistance to ampicillin, carbenicillin, and related antibiotics
   2303..2891    +  rep_origin     ori: high-copy-number ColE1/pMB1/pBR322/pUC origin of replication
   3077..3217    -  misc_feature   bom: basis of mobility region from pBR322
   3319..3359    -  CDS            rop (fragment): Rop protein, which maintains plasmids at low copy number; rop
   3418..3435    +  promoter       tet promoter (fragment): E. coli promoter for tetracycline efflux protein gene
   3431..3532    -  CDS            yciV (fragment): RNAAM_ECOLI - Also known as trpH From Escherichia coli (strain K12).
   3608..3632    +  promoter       J23119(SpeI) promoter (fragment): bacterial promoter (Registry of Standard Biological Parts BBa J23119) modified to end with an SpeI site
   3645..3661    +  protein_bind   lac operator: The lac repressor binds to the lac operator to inhibit transcription in E. coli. This inhibition can be relieved by adding lactose or isopropyl-β-D-thiogalactopyranoside (IPTG). lac repressor encoded by lacI
