[The description below was written by a language model from this plasmid's Addgene catalogue record and pLannotate feature annotations shown in this document.]
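Description:
p5sfGFP is a small (about 3.7 kb) bacterial reporter plasmid built on a ColE1-type backbone and propagated in E. coli at high copy number. It replicates from a ColE1/pMB1-family origin. A pBR322-derived bom (basis of mobility) region lies next to this origin, along with only a short fragment of rop, and loss of an intact Rop function fits the high copy number recorded for the plasmid. Selection is by ampicillin, through the β-lactamase gene expressed from its own bla promoter. The catalogue entry lists the vector type as unspecified. All annotated elements are prokaryotic, which points to E. coli as both the cloning host and the assay host.

The payload is superfolder GFP, a rapidly maturing, robustly folding green fluorescent protein derived from Aequorea victoria. In the circular map, the region just upstream of the sfGFP coding sequence contains a fragment matching the strong synthetic constitutive promoter J23119, followed by a lac operator. This matches the stated design of a reporter with a lac operator in its promoter. A protein that binds the operator sequence would be expected to block transcription, so fluorescence reports on occupancy of that site. Downstream of sfGFP are a remnant of a pUC-type multiple cloning site, a 5S rRNA segment and the rrnB T1 and T2 terminators, which end transcription and insulate the reporter from the adjacent resistance gene. Short annotated fragments of a tet promoter and of E. coli yciV appear to be backbone remnants with no stated function. The associated publication concerns a TALE-based induction system controlled by proteolysis, which suggests the plasmid reads out repression and derepression at the operator, although the record does not specify which repressor it is paired with.
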