Addgene plasmid #92024: p5sfGFP
Purpose: sfGFP reporter plasmid with lac operator in its promoter
Depositing lab: Brian Pfleger. Publication: A transcription activator-like effector (TALE) induction system mediated by proteolysis. Copeland MF, Politz MC, Johnson CB, Markley AL, Pfleger BF. Nat Chem Biol. 2016 Apr;12(4):254-60. doi: 10.1038/nchembio.2021. Epub 2016 Feb 8. PubMed 26854666.
Backbone
  Vector backbone: ColE1
  Total vector size (bp): 3710
  Vector type: Unspecified
Growth in bacteria
  Bacterial resistance: Ampicillin, 100 μg/mL
  Growth temperature: 37°C
  Growth strain: DH5alpha
  Copy number: High Copy
Gene/Insert
  Gene/Insert name: sfGFP
  Insert size (bp): 717
Terms and licenses: Academic/Nonprofit Terms; Industry Terms: Not Available to Industry
How to cite: p5sfGFP was a gift from Brian Pfleger (Addgene plasmid # 92024 ; http://n2t.net/addgene:92024 ; RRID:Addgene_92024)
